Addgene plasmid #213469: pYPQ265E6
Purpose: Gateway entry clone (attL1 & attR5) TadA-CDa-32aa linker-zSpCas9-D10A-2xUGI for C-T base editing
Depositing lab: Yiping Qi. Depositing organization: University of Maryland, College Park. Publication: High performance TadA-8e derived cytosine and dual base editors with undetectable off-target effects in plants. Fan T, Cheng Y, Wu Y, Liu S, Tang X, He Y, Liao S, Zheng X, Zhang T, Qi Y, Zhang Y. Nat Commun. 2024 Jun 14;15(1):5103. doi: 10.1038/s41467-024-49473-w. PubMed 38877035.
Backbone
  Vector backbone: pYPQ166
  Vector type: Plant Expression, CRISPR ; Gateway compatible TadA-CDa-32aa linker-zSpCas9-D10A-2xUGI entry clone
Growth in bacteria
  Bacterial resistance: Spectinomycin, 50 μg/mL
  Growth temperature: 37°C
  Growth strain: DH5alpha
  Copy number: High Copy
Gene/Insert
  Gene/Insert name: TadA-CDa-32aa linker-zSpCas9-D10A-2xUGI
  Tag / fusion protein: No
Terms and licenses: Academic/Nonprofit Terms; Industry Terms: Not Available to Industry
Depositor comments: Please visit https://doi.org/10.1101/2024.02.25.581917 for bioRxiv preprint.
How to cite: pYPQ265E6 was a gift from Yiping Qi (Addgene plasmid # 213469 ; http://n2t.net/addgene:213469 ; RRID:Addgene_213469)
