[The description below was written by a language model from this plasmid's Addgene catalogue record and pLannotate feature annotations shown in this document.]
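Description:
pYPQ265E6 is a Gateway entry clone built on the pYPQ166 backbone and intended for assembling plant CRISPR base-editing expression vectors. It is an 8.6 kb high-copy plasmid that replicates in E. coli from a ColE1/pUC-type origin and is selected with spectinomycin through the aadA (SmR) aminoglycoside adenylyltransferase gene. The backbone also carries rrnB T1/T2 terminators, a T7 promoter just outside the att sites, and short remnants of GmR, lacI and lacZα that appear to be cloning leftovers with no stated function.

The payload lies between attL1 and attR5 recombination sites, which allow it to be moved by LR Clonase into a compatible destination vector, typically alongside a second entry module such as a guide RNA cassette in a multisite reaction. It encodes a single fusion protein: TadA-CDa, a variant of the E. coli tRNA adenosine deaminase TadA (from the TadA-8e lineage, per the associated publication) used here to deaminate cytosine, joined by a 32-amino-acid linker to zSpCas9 carrying the D10A nickase mutation, followed by two copies of the phage PBS2 uracil glycosylase inhibitor (UGI). The automated annotation marks only one UGI copy. The nickase targets the deaminase to the protospacer and nicks the non-edited strand, while UGI blocks uracil excision so that C-to-U conversions resolve as C-to-T edits. A NOS terminator supplies the plant polyadenylation signal. No plant promoter is annotated within the cassette, so expression presumably depends on a promoter provided by the destination vector, although the record does not state which one. The construct is used for C-to-T base editing in plants.
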