Features (pLannotate 1.2.2; 15 found; start..end, strand, type, name):
      6..105     +  protein_bind   attL1: mutant version of attL; recombination site for the Gateway® LR reaction LR Clonase™
    166..657     +  CDS            tadA: TADA_ECOLI - Also known as yfhC. Experimental evidence at protein level: Swiss-Prot protein existence level 1. Catalyzes the deamination of adenosine to inosine at the wobble position 34 of tRNA(Arg2). Essential for cell viability. From Escherichia coli (strain K12).
    811..4911    +  CDS            cas9: CAS9_STRP1 - Also known as csn1 From Streptococcus pyogenes serotype M1.
   5275..5523    +  CDS            UGI: UNGI_BPPB2 - Experimental evidence at protein level: Swiss-Prot protein existence level 1. This protein binds specifically and reversibly to the host uracil-DNA glycosylase, preventing removal of uracil residues from PBS2 DNA by the host uracil-excision repair system. From Bacillus phage PBS2 (Bacteriophage PBS2).
   5608..5860    +  terminator     NOS terminator: nopaline synthase terminator and poly(A) signal
   5905..6028    +  protein_bind   attR5: mutant version of attR; recombination site for the Gateway® LR reaction LR Clonase™
   6046..6064    -  promoter       T7 promoter: promoter for bacteriophage T7 RNA polymerase
   6254..6277    +  promoter       Pc promoter (fragment): intI1 (promoter lies within the coding sequence); class 1 integron promoter
   6453..6509    +  CDS            GmR (fragment): gentamycin acetyltransferase; aacC1; confers resistance to gentamycin
   6516..7307    +  CDS            SmR: aminoglycoside adenylyltransferase (Murphy, 1985); aadA; confers resistance to spectinomycin and streptomycin
   7400..7988    +  rep_origin     ori: high-copy-number ColE1/pMB1/pBR322/pUC origin of replication
   8171..8263    +  CDS            lacI (fragment): lac repressor; lacI; The lac repressor binds to the lac operator to inhibit transcription in E. coli. This inhibition can be relieved by adding lactose or isopropyl-β-D-thiogalactopyranoside (IPTG).
   8318..8345    -  terminator     rrnB T2 terminator: transcription terminator T2 from the E. coli rrnB gene
   8477..8520    +  terminator     rrnB T1 terminator: Escherichia coli rrnB; transcription terminator T1 from the E. coli rrnB gene
   8567..8603    -  CDS            lacZα (fragment): LacZα fragment of β-galactosidase; lacZ fragment
>Addgene plasmid #213469 | pYPQ265E6 | addgene full sequence | sequence record 426729 | Addgene NGS Result
GGCCCCAAATAATGATTTTATTTTGACTGATAGTGACCTGTTCGTTGCAACAAATTGATGAGCAATGCTT
TTTTATAATGCCAACTTTGTACAAAAAAGCAGGCTCCGATGAAACGGACAGCCGACGGAAGCGAGTTCGA
GTCACCAAAGAAGAAGCGGAAAGTCTCTGAGGTGGAGTTTTCCCACGAGTACTGGATGAGACATGCCCTG
ACCCTGGCCAAGAGGGCACGGGATGAAGGCGCGGGGCCTGTGGGAGCCGTGCTGGTGCTGAACAATAGAG
TGATCGGCGAGGGCTGGAACAGAGCCATCGGCCTGCACGACCCAACAGCCCATGCCGAAATTATGGCCCT
GAGACAGGGCGGCCTGGTCATGCAGAACTACAGACTCTTTGACGCCACCCTGTACGTGACATTCGAGCCT
TGCGTGATGTGCGCCGGCGCCATGATCAACTCTAGGATCGGCCGCGTGGTGTTTGGCGTGAGGAACTCAA
AAAGAGGCGCCGCAGGCTCCCTGATGAACGTGCTGAACTACCCCGGCATGAATCACCGCGTCGAAATTAC
CGAGGGAATCCTGGCAGATGAATGTGCCGCCCTGCTGTGCGATTTCTATCGGATGCCTAGACAGGTGTTC
AACAGCCAGAAGAAGGCCCAGAGCTCCATCAACTCCGGAGGATCTAGCGGAGGCTCCTCTGGCTCTGAGA
CACCTGGCACAAGCGAGAGCGCAACACCTGAAAGCAGCGGGGGCAGCAGCGGGGGGTCAATGGCTCCGAA
GAAGAAGAGGAAGGTTGGCATCCACGGGGTGCCAGCTGCTGACAAGAAGTACTCGATCGGCCTCGCTATT
GGGACTAACTCTGTTGGCTGGGCCGTGATCACCGACGAGTACAAGGTGCCCTCAAAGAAGTTCAAGGTCC
TGGGCAACACCGATCGGCATTCCATCAAGAAGAATCTCATTGGCGCTCTCCTGTTCGACAGCGGCGAGAC
GGCTGAGGCTACGCGGCTCAAGCGCACCGCCCGCAGGCGGTACACGCGCAGGAAGAATCGCATCTGCTAC
CTGCAGGAGATTTTCTCCAACGAGATGGCGAAGGTTGACGATTCTTTCTTCCACAGGCTGGAGGAGTCAT
TCCTCGTGGAGGAGGATAAGAAGCACGAGCGGCATCCAATCTTCGGCAACATTGTCGACGAGGTTGCCTA
CCACGAGAAGTACCCTACGATCTACCATCTGCGGAAGAAGCTCGTGGACTCCACAGATAAGGCGGACCTC
CGCCTGATCTACCTCGCTCTGGCCCACATGATTAAGTTCAGGGGCCATTTCCTGATCGAGGGGGATCTCA
ACCCGGACAATAGCGATGTTGACAAGCTGTTCATCCAGCTCGTGCAGACGTACAACCAGCTCTTCGAGGA
GAACCCCATTAATGCGTCAGGCGTCGACGCGAAGGCTATCCTGTCCGCTAGGCTCTCGAAGTCTCGGCGC
CTCGAGAACCTGATCGCCCAGCTGCCGGGCGAGAAGAAGAACGGCCTGTTCGGGAATCTCATTGCGCTCA
GCCTGGGGCTCACGCCCAACTTCAAGTCGAATTTCGATCTCGCTGAGGACGCCAAGCTGCAGCTCTCCAA
GGACACATACGACGATGACCTGGATAACCTCCTGGCCCAGATCGGCGATCAGTACGCGGACCTGTTCCTC
GCTGCCAAGAATCTGTCGGACGCCATCCTCCTGTCTGATATTCTCAGGGTGAACACCGAGATTACGAAGG
CTCCGCTCTCAGCCTCCATGATCAAGCGCTACGACGAGCACCATCAGGATCTGACCCTCCTGAAGGCGCT
GGTCAGGCAGCAGCTCCCCGAGAAGTACAAGGAGATCTTCTTCGATCAGTCGAAGAACGGCTACGCTGGG
TACATTGACGGCGGGGCCTCTCAGGAGGAGTTCTACAAGTTCATCAAGCCGATTCTGGAGAAGATGGACG
GCACGGAGGAGCTGCTGGTGAAGCTCAATCGCGAGGACCTCCTGAGGAAGCAGCGGACATTCGATAACGG
CAGCATCCCACACCAGATTCATCTCGGGGAGCTGCACGCTATCCTGAGGAGGCAGGAGGACTTCTACCCT
TTCCTCAAGGATAACCGCGAGAAGATCGAGAAGATTCTGACTTTCAGGATCCCGTACTACGTCGGCCCAC
TCGCTAGGGGCAACTCCCGCTTCGCTTGGATGACCCGCAAGTCAGAGGAGACGATCACGCCGTGGAACTT
CGAGGAGGTGGTCGACAAGGGCGCTAGCGCTCAGTCGTTCATCGAGAGGATGACGAATTTCGACAAGAAC
CTGCCAAATGAGAAGGTGCTCCCTAAGCACTCGCTCCTGTACGAGTACTTCACAGTCTACAACGAGCTGA
CTAAGGTGAAGTATGTGACCGAGGGCATGAGGAAGCCGGCTTTCCTGTCTGGGGAGCAGAAGAAGGCCAT
CGTGGACCTCCTGTTCAAGACCAACCGGAAGGTCACGGTTAAGCAGCTCAAGGAGGACTACTTCAAGAAG
ATTGAGTGCTTCGATTCGGTCGAGATCTCTGGCGTTGAGGACCGCTTCAACGCCTCCCTGGGGACCTACC
ACGATCTCCTGAAGATCATTAAGGATAAGGACTTCCTGGACAACGAGGAGAATGAGGATATCCTCGAGGA
CATTGTGCTGACACTCACTCTGTTCGAGGACCGGGAGATGATCGAGGAGCGCCTGAAGACTTACGCCCAT
CTCTTCGATGACAAGGTCATGAAGCAGCTCAAGAGGAGGAGGTACACCGGCTGGGGGAGGCTGAGCAGGA
AGCTCATCAACGGCATTCGGGACAAGCAGTCCGGGAAGACGATCCTCGACTTCCTGAAGAGCGATGGCTT
CGCGAACCGCAATTTCATGCAGCTGATTCACGATGACAGCCTCACATTCAAGGAGGATATCCAGAAGGCT
CAGGTGAGCGGCCAGGGGGACTCGCTGCACGAGCATATCGCGAACCTCGCTGGCTCGCCAGCTATCAAGA
AGGGGATTCTGCAGACCGTGAAGGTTGTGGACGAGCTGGTGAAGGTCATGGGCAGGCACAAGCCTGAGAA
CATCGTCATTGAGATGGCCCGGGAGAATCAGACCACGCAGAAGGGCCAGAAGAACTCACGCGAGAGGATG
AAGAGGATCGAGGAGGGCATTAAGGAGCTGGGGTCCCAGATCCTCAAGGAGCACCCGGTGGAGAACACGC
AGCTGCAGAATGAGAAGCTCTACCTGTACTACCTCCAGAATGGCCGCGATATGTATGTGGACCAGGAGCT
GGATATTAACAGGCTCAGCGATTACGACGTCGATCATATCGTTCCACAGTCATTCCTGAAGGATGACTCC
ATTGACAACAAGGTCCTCACCAGGTCGGACAAGAACCGGGGCAAGTCTGATAATGTTCCTTCAGAGGAGG
TCGTTAAGAAGATGAAGAACTACTGGCGCCAGCTCCTGAATGCCAAGCTGATCACGCAGCGGAAGTTCGA
TAACCTCACAAAGGCTGAGAGGGGCGGGCTCTCTGAGCTGGACAAGGCGGGCTTCATCAAGAGGCAGCTG
GTCGAGACACGGCAGATCACTAAGCACGTTGCGCAGATTCTCGACTCACGGATGAACACTAAGTACGATG
AGAATGACAAGCTGATCCGCGAGGTGAAGGTCATCACCCTGAAGTCAAAGCTCGTCTCCGACTTCAGGAA
GGATTTCCAGTTCTACAAGGTTCGGGAGATCAACAATTACCACCATGCCCATGACGCGTACCTGAACGCG
GTGGTCGGCACAGCTCTGATCAAGAAGTACCCAAAGCTCGAGAGCGAGTTCGTGTACGGGGACTACAAGG
TTTACGATGTGAGGAAGATGATCGCCAAGTCGGAGCAGGAGATTGGCAAGGCTACCGCCAAGTACTTCTT
CTACTCTAACATTATGAATTTCTTCAAGACAGAGATCACTCTGGCCAATGGCGAGATCCGGAAGCGCCCC
CTCATCGAGACGAACGGCGAGACGGGGGAGATCGTGTGGGACAAGGGCAGGGATTTCGCGACCGTCAGGA
AGGTTCTCTCCATGCCACAAGTGAATATCGTCAAGAAGACAGAGGTCCAGACTGGCGGGTTCTCTAAGGA
GTCAATTCTGCCTAAGCGGAACAGCGACAAGCTCATCGCCCGCAAGAAGGACTGGGATCCGAAGAAGTAC
GGCGGGTTCGACAGCCCCACTGTGGCCTACTCGGTCCTGGTTGTGGCGAAGGTTGAGAAGGGCAAGTCCA
AGAAGCTCAAGAGCGTGAAGGAGCTGCTGGGGATCACGATTATGGAGCGCTCCAGCTTCGAGAAGAACCC
GATCGATTTCCTGGAGGCGAAGGGCTACAAGGAGGTGAAGAAGGACCTGATCATTAAGCTCCCCAAGTAC
TCACTCTTCGAGCTGGAGAACGGCAGGAAGCGGATGCTGGCTTCCGCTGGCGAGCTGCAGAAGGGGAACG
AGCTGGCTCTGCCGTCCAAGTATGTGAACTTCCTCTACCTGGCCTCCCACTACGAGAAGCTCAAGGGCAG
CCCCGAGGACAACGAGCAGAAGCAGCTGTTCGTCGAGCAGCACAAGCATTACCTCGACGAGATCATTGAG
CAGATTTCCGAGTTCTCCAAGCGCGTGATCCTGGCCGACGCGAATCTGGATAAGGTCCTCTCCGCGTACA
ACAAGCACCGCGACAAGCCAATCAGGGAGCAGGCTGAGAATATCATTCATCTCTTCACCCTGACGAACCT
CGGCGCCCCTGCTGCTTTCAAGTACTTCGACACAACTATCGATCGCAAGAGGTACACAAGCACTAAGGAG
GTCCTGGACGCGACCCTCATCCACCAGTCGATTACCGGCCTCTACGAGACGCGCATCGACCTGTCTCAGC
TCGGGGGCGACAAGCGGCCAGCGGCGACGAAGAAGGCGGGGCAGGCGAAGAAGAAGAAGGCAGGCTCCGG
TGGGAGCGGCGGTTCCGGCGGCTCGACGAATTTGTCAGACATTATTGAAAAGGAGACGGGGAAGCAACTC
GTGATTCAAGAATCGATACTCATGTTGCCCGAAGAAGTTGAGGAGGTGATTGGGAACAAGCCTGAGTCGG
ATATACTGGTCCACACCGCTTATGACGAATCCACCGACGAGAACGTCATGCTTCTCACCTCAGACGCACC
AGAGTATAAGCCTTGGGCACTTGTCATACAAGATAGTAACGGGGAGAATAAGATCAAAATGTTGAGCGGA
GGTAGCGGTGGAAGTGGAGGCTCCACGAATTTGAGCGACATAATAGAAAAAGAAACGGGGAAACAGCTGG
TGATACAGGAGTCAATTTTGATGCTTCCCGAGGAGGTGGAAGAGGTCATCGGTAATAAGCCCGAGAGTGA
TATACTGGTGCATACCGCGTACGATGAAAGTACTGATGAGAACGTCATGTTGCTCACAAGCGATGCTCCT
GAGTACAAGCCATGGGCCTTGGTCATTCAAGATTCGAACGGGGAAAATAAGATAAAGATGCTGAGTGGGG
GGAGTAAGCGCACGGCAGACGGATCAGAATTTGAGCCTAAGAAAAAGAGAAAAGTTTAATGGCGGCCGCC
GACGTCCGATCGTTCAAACATTTGGCAATAAAGTTTCTTAAGATTGAATCCTGTTGCCGGTCTTGCGATG
ATTATCATATAATTTCTGTTGAATTACGTTAAGCATGTAATAATTAACATGTAATGCATGACGTTATTTA
TGAGATGGGTTTTTATGATTAGAGTCCCGCAATTATACATTTAATACGCGATAGAAAACAAAATATAGCG
CGCAAACTAGGATAAATTATCGCGCGCGGTGTCATCTATGTTACTAGATCGGGAATTGATCCCCCCTCGA
CAGCTTCCGGAAAGGGCGAATTCGCAACTTTGTATACAAAAGTTGAACGAGAAACGTAAAATGATATAAA
TATCAATATATTAAATTAGATTTTGCATAAAAAACAGACTACATAATACTGTAAAACACAACATATCCAG
TCACTATGCCATCCAGCTGATATCCCCTATAGTGAGTCGTATTACATGGTCATAGCTGTTTCCTGGCAGC
TCTGGCCCGTGTCTCAAAATCTCTGATGTTACATTGCACAAGATAAAAATATATCATCATGCCTCCTCTG
GACCAGCCAGGACAGAAATGCCTCGACTTCGCTGCTACCCAAGGTTGCCGGGTGACGCACACCGTGGAAA
CGGATGAAGGCACGAACCCAGTGGACATAAGCCTGTTCGGTTCGTAAGCTGTAATGCAAGTAGCGTATGC
GCTCACGCAACTGGTCCAGAACCTTGACCGAACGCAGCGGTGGTAACGGCGCAGTGGCGGTTTTCATGGC
TTGTTATGACTGTTTTTTTGGGGTACAGTCTATGCCTCGGGCATCCAAGCAGCAAGCGCGTTACGCCGTG
GGTCGATGTTTGATGTTATGGAGCAGCAACGATGTTACGCAGCAGGGCAGTCGCCCTAAAACAAAGTTAA
ACATTATGAGGGAAGCGGTGATCGCCGAAGTATCGACTCAACTATCAGAGGTAGTTGGCGTCATCGAGCG
CCATCTCGAACCGACGTTGCTGGCCGTACATTTGTACGGCTCCGCAGTGGATGGCGGCCTGAAGCCACAC
AGTGATATTGATTTGCTGGTTACGGTGACCGTAAGGCTTGATGAAACAACGCGGCGAGCTTTGATCAACG
ACCTTTTGGAAACTTCGGCTTCCCCTGGAGAGAGCGAGATTCTCCGCGCTGTAGAAGTCACCATTGTTGT
GCACGACGACATCATTCCGTGGCGTTATCCAGCTAAGCGCGAACTGCAATTTGGAGAATGGCAGCGCAAT
GACATTCTTGCAGGTATCTTCGAGCCAGCCACGATCGACATTGATCTGGCTATCTTGCTGACAAAAGCAA
GAGAACATAGCGTTGCCTTGGTAGGTCCAGCGGCGGAGGAACTCTTTGATCCGGTTCCTGAACAGGATCT
ATTTGAGGCGCTAAATGAAACCTTAACGCTATGGAACTCGCCGCCCGACTGGGCTGGCGATGAGCGAAAT
GTAGTGCTTACGTTGTCCCGCATTTGGTACAGCGCAGTAACCGGCAAAATCGCGCCGAAGGATGTCGCTG
CCGACTGGGCAATGGAGCGCCTGCCGGCCCAGTATCAGCCCGTCATACTTGAAGCTAGACAGGCTTATCT
TGGACAAGAAGAAGATCGCTTGGCCTCGCGCGCAGATCAGTTGGAAGAATTTGTCCACTACGTGAAAGGC
GAGATCACCAAGGTAGTCGGCAAATAACCCTCGAGCCACCCATGACCAAAATCCCTTAACGTGAGTTACG
CGTCGTTCCACTGAGCGTCAGACCCCGTAGAAAAGATCAAAGGATCTTCTTGAGATCCTTTTTTTCTGCG
CGTAATCTGCTGCTTGCAAACAAAAAAACCACCGCTACCAGCGGTGGTTTGTTTGCCGGATCAAGAGCTA
CCAACTCTTTTTCCGAAGGTAACTGGCTTCAGCAGAGCGCAGATACCAAATACTGTTCTTCTAGTGTAGC
CGTAGTTAGGCCACCACTTCAAGAACTCTGTAGCACCGCCTACATACCTCGCTCTGCTAATCCTGTTACC
AGTGGCTGCTGCCAGTGGCGATAAGTCGTGTCTTACCGGGTTGGACTCAAGACGATAGTTACCGGATAAG
GCGCAGCGGTCGGGCTGAACGGGGGGTTCGTGCACACAGCCCAGCTTGGAGCGAACGACCTACACCGAAC
TGAGATACCTACAGCGTGAGCTATGAGAAAGCGCCACGCTTCCCGAAGGGAGAAAGGCGGACAGGTATCC
GGTAAGCGGCAGGGTCGGAACAGGAGAGCGCACGAGGGAGCTTCCAGGGGGAAACGCCTGGTATCTTTAT
AGTCCTGTCGGGTTTCGCCACCTCTGACTTGAGCGTCGATTTTTGTGATGCTCGTCAGGGGGGCGGAGCC
TATGGAAAAACGCCAGCAACGCGGCCTTTTTACGGTTCCTGGCCTTTTGCTGGCCTTTTGCTCACATGTT
CTTTCCTGCGTTATCCCCTGATTCTGTGGATAACCGTATTACCGCCTTTGAGTGAGCTGATACCGCTCGC
CGCAGCCGAACGACCGAGCGCAGCGAGTCAGTGAGCGAGGAAGCGGAAGAGCGCCCAATACGCAAACCGC
CTCTCCCCGCGCGTTGGCCGATTCATTAATGCAGCTGGCACGACAGGTTTCCCGACTGGAAAGCGGGCAG
TGAGCGCAACGCAATTAATACGCGTACCGCGAGCCAGGAAGAGTTTGTAGAAACGCAAAAAGGCCATCCG
TCAGGATGGCCTTCTGCTTAGTTTGATGCCTGGCAGTTTATGGCGGGCGTCCTGCCCGCCACCCTCCGGG
CCGTTGCTTCACAACGTTCAAATCCGCTCCCGGCGGATTTGTCCTACTCAGGAGAGCGTTCACCGACAAA
CAACAGATAAAACGAAAGGCCCAGTCTTCCGACTGAGCCTTTCGTTTTATTTGATGCCTGGCAGTTCCCT
ACTCTCGCGTTAACGCTTGCATGGATGTTTTCCCAGTCACGACGTTGTAAAACGACGGCCAGTCTTAAGC
TCG
